Addgene plasmid #225188: pTn7xTS_SpyCatcher:mKate2
Purpose: Used for inserting SpyCatcher fused to mKate2 at the bacterial Tn7 site
Depositing lab: Travis Wiles. Publication: Phollow reveals in situ phage transmission dynamics in the zebrafish gut microbiome at single-virion resolution. Ortiz de Ora L, Wiles ET, Zund M, Banuelos MS, Haro-Ramirez N, Suder DS, Ujagar N, Ayala-Angulo J, Trinh C, Knitter C, Gonen S, Nicholas DA, Wiles TJ. Nat Microbiol. 2025 Apr 18. doi: 10.1038/s41564-025-01981-1. PubMed 40251446.
Backbone
  Vector backbone: pTn7xTS
  Vector type: Bacterial Expression
Growth in bacteria
  Bacterial resistance: Ampicillin and Gentamicin, 100 & 10 μg/mL
  Growth temperature: 30°C
  Growth strain: DH5alpha
  Copy number: High Copy
Gene/Insert
  Gene/Insert name: SpyCatcher:mKate2
  Species: Other
  Tag / fusion protein: SpyCatcher (N terminal on insert)
  Cloning method: Restriction Enzyme; 5′ cloning site Unknown (unknown if destroyed)
Terms and licenses: Academic/Nonprofit Terms; Industry Terms: Not Available to Industry
Depositor comments: Plasmid is temperature sensitive and lost when grown at 37°C. Please visit https://doi.org/10.1101/2024.06.12.598711 for bioRxiv preprint.
How to cite: pTn7xTS_SpyCatcher:mKate2 was a gift from Travis Wiles (Addgene plasmid # 225188 ; http://n2t.net/addgene:225188 ; RRID:Addgene_225188)
