[The description below was written by a language model from this plasmid's Addgene catalogue record and pLannotate feature annotations shown in this document.]
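Description:
pTn7xTS_SpyCatcher:mKate2 is a bacterial mini-Tn7 delivery plasmid built on the pTn7xTS backbone, designed to place a SpyCatcher–mKate2 fusion gene into the chromosomal Tn7 attachment site of a target bacterium. The backbone replicates from a pSC101 origin paired with the temperature-sensitive Rep101(Ts) initiator (A56V). This explains the depositor's note that the plasmid is maintained at 30°C and lost at 37°C, so it can be cured after the transposition step. The annotation finds only fragments of R6K γ and ColE1-type origins, although the catalogue lists the plasmid as high copy. An incP oriT allows conjugative transfer from a suitable donor strain. Outside the transposon, an AmpR (β-lactamase) cassette selects for the plasmid itself. The feature table does not annotate any Tn7 transposase genes, so the record does not show how the transposition functions are supplied.

The transposable segment lies between the Tn7R and Tn7L ends. It begins with lambda t0 and rrnB T1 terminators, which insulate the cassette from read-through transcription. Next comes a gentamicin resistance gene (aacC1) driven by the class 1 integron Pc promoter and flanked by FRT sites, so FLP recombinase can remove the marker once integrants have been selected. Downstream, a tac promoter and the T7 gene 10 ribosome binding site drive the payload. The unannotated stretch between the RBS and the mKate2 coding sequence is consistent with the N-terminal SpyCatcher domain listed in the catalogue. Only a lacI fragment is present, so the plasmid itself does not appear to encode a functional repressor for tac. The resulting strains express a far-red fluorescent protein that can bond covalently to SpyTag-bearing partners. The associated study used this for tracking phage virions and their transmission in the zebrafish gut microbiome.
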