Features (pLannotate 1.2.2; 26 found; start..end, strand, type, name):
     86..108     +  rep_origin     R6K γ ori (fragment): γ replication origin from E. coli plasmid R6K; requires the R6K initiator protein pi for replication
    634..856     +  rep_origin     pSC101 ori: low-copy replication origin that requires the Rep101 protein
    904..1854    +  CDS            Rep101(Ts): temperature-sensitive version of the RepA protein needed for replication with the pSC101 origin (Armstrong et al., 1984); rep101 encoding an A56V mutation
   1961..2104    +  rep_origin     R6K γ ori (fragment): γ replication origin from E. coli plasmid R6K; requires the R6K initiator protein pi for replication
   2110..2342    -  rep_origin     ori (fragment): high-copy-number ColE1/pMB1/pBR322/pUC origin of replication
   2513..3373    -  CDS            AmpR: β-lactamase; bla; confers resistance to ampicillin, carbenicillin, and related antibiotics
   3374..3478    -  promoter       AmpR promoter: bla
   3573..3608    +  CDS            rop (fragment): Rop protein, which maintains plasmids at low copy number; rop
   3710..3809    +  misc_feature   bom (fragment): basis of mobility region from pBR322
   3815..3883    -  CDS            lacZα (fragment): LacZα fragment of β-galactosidase; lacZ fragment
   3959..4153    -  mobile_element Tn7R (fragment): mini-Tn7 element (right end of the Tn7 transposon) Tn7
   4157..4181    -  misc_feature   MCS (fragment): pBluescript multiple cloning site
   4202..4296    +  terminator     lambda t0 terminator: transcription terminator from phage lambda
   4306..4335    +  CDS            CmR (fragment): chloramphenicol acetyltransferase confers resistance to chloramphenicol
   4399..4485    +  terminator     rrnB T1 terminator: Escherichia coli rrnB; transcription terminator T1 from the E. coli rrnB gene
   4560..4593    +  protein_bind   FRT (minimal): supports FLP-mediated excision but not integration (Turan and Bode, 2011) FLP recombinase from the Saccharomyces cerevisiae 2μ plasmid
   4723..5256    -  CDS            GmR: gentamycin acetyltransferase; aacC1; confers resistance to gentamycin
   5445..5473    -  promoter       Pc promoter: intI1 (promoter lies within the coding sequence); class 1 integron promoter
   5514..5561    +  protein_bind   FRT: FLP-mediated recombination occurs in the 8-bp core sequence TCTAGAAA (Turan and Bode, 2011). FLP recombinase from the Saccharomyces cerevisiae 2μ plasmid
   5617..5645    +  promoter       tac promoter: strong E. coli promoter; hybrid between the trp and lac UV5 promoters
   5669..5691    +  RBS            RBS: efficient ribosome binding site from bacteriophage T7 gene 10 (Olins and Rangwala, 1989)
   6057..6755    +  CDS            mKate2: monomeric far-red fluorescent protein (Shcherbo et al., 2009) mammalian codon-optimized
   6764..6793    +  CDS            GFPuv (fragment): GFP variant optimized for excitation by UV light
   6897..7062    -  mobile_element Tn7L: mini-Tn7 element (left end of the Tn7 transposon) Tn7
   7095..7149    -  CDS            lacI (fragment): lac repressor; lacI; The lac repressor binds to the lac operator to inhibit transcription in E. coli. This inhibition can be relieved by adding lactose or isopropyl-β-D-thiogalactopyranoside (IPTG).
   7366..54      +  oriT           oriT (across the origin): incP origin of transfer
>Addgene plasmid #225188 | pTn7xTS_SpyCatcher:mKate2 | addgene full sequence | sequence record 446637 | Addgene NGS Result
CCTTATTCGCACCTGGCGGTGCTCAACGGGAATCCTGCTCTGCGAGGCTGGCCGATAAGCTCTGATAACG
CAGGAAAGAACATGGGCAGTTCAACCTGTTGATAGTACATGACCAAAATCCCTTAACGTGAGTTTTCGTT
CCACTGAGCGTCAGACCCCGTTGATGATACCGCTGCCTTACTGGGTGCATTAGCCAGTCTGAATGACCTG
TCACGGGATAATCCGAAGTGGTCAGACTGGAAAATCAGAGGGCAGGAACTGCTGAACAGCAAAAAGTCAG
ATAGCACCACATAGCAGACCCGCCATAAAACGCCCTGAGAAGCCCGTGACGGGCTTTTCTTGTATTATGG
GTAGTTTCCTTGCATGAATCCATAAAAGGCGCCTGTAGTGCCATTTACCCCCATTCACTGCCAGAGCCGT
GAGCGCAGCGAACTGAATGTCACGAAAAAGACAGCGACTCAGGTGCCTGATGGTCGGAGACAAAAGGAAT
ATTCAGCGATTTGCCCGATTGCGGCCGCAACCGAGCTTGCGAGGGTGCTACTTAAGCCTTTAGGGTTTTA
AGGTCTGTTTTGTAGAGGAGCAAACAGCGTTTGCGACATCCTTTTGTAATACTGCGGAACTGACTAAAGT
AGTGAGTTATACACAGGGCTGGGATCTATTCTTTTTATCTTTTTTTATTCTTTCTTTATTCTATAAATTA
TAACCACTTGAATATAAACAAAAAAAACACACAAAGGTCTAGCGGAATTTACAGAGGGTCTAGCAGAATT
TACAAGTTTTCCAGCAAAGGTCTAGCAGAATTTACAGATACCCACAACTCAAAGGAAAAGGACTAGTAAT
TATCATTGACTAGCCCATCTCAATTGGTATAGTGATTAAAATCACCTAGACCAATTGAGATGTATGTCTG
AATTAGTTGTTTTCAAAGCAAATGAACTAGCGATTAGTCGCTATGACTTAACGGAGCATGAAACCAAGCT
AATTTTATGCTGTGTGGCACTACTCAACCCCACGATTGAAAACCCTACAAGGAAAGAACGGACGGTATCG
TTCACTTATAACCAATACGTTCAGATGATGAACATCAGTAGGGAAAATGCTTATGGTGTATTAGCTAAAG
CAACCAGAGAGCTGATGACGAGAACTGTGGAAATCAGGAATCCTTTGGTTAAAGGCTTTGAGATTTTCCA
GTGGACAAACTATGCCAAGTTCTCAAGCGAAAAATTAGAATTAGTTTTTAGTGAAGAGATATTGCCTTAT
CTTTTCCAGTTAAAAAAATTCATAAAATATAATCTGGAACATGTTAAGTCTTTTGAAAACAAATACTCTA
TGAGGATTTATGAGTGGTTATTAAAAGAACTAACACAAAAGAAAACTCACAAGGCAAATATAGAGATTAG
CCTTGATGAATTTAAGTTCATGTTAATGCTTGAAAATAACTACCATGAGTTTAAAAGGCTTAACCAATGG
GTTTTGAAACCAATAAGTAAAGATTTAAACACTTACAGCAATATGAAATTGGTGGTTGATAAGCGAGGCC
GCCCGACTGATACGTTGATTTTCCAAGTTGAACTAGATAGACAAATGGATCTCGTAACCGAACTTGAGAA
CAACCAGATAAAAATGAATGGTGACAAAATACCAACAACCATTACATCAGATTCCTACCTACATAACGGA
CTAAGAAAAACACTACACGATGCTTTAACTGCAAAAATTCAGCTCACCAGTTTTGAGGCAAAATTTTTGA
GTGACATGCAAAGTAAGTATGATCTCAATGGTTCGTTCTCATGGCTCACGCAAAAACAACGAACCACACT
AGAGAACATACTGGCTAAATACGGAAGGATCTGAGGTTCTTATGGCTCTTGTATCTATCAGTGAAGCATC
AAGACTAACAAACAAAAGTAGAACAACTGTTCACCGTTACATATCAAAGGGAAAACTGTCCATACCCATG
TAAGAAAAAAAAGAATATATAAGGCTTTTAAAGCTTTTAAGGTTTAACGGTTGTGGACAACAAGCCAGGG
ATGTAACGCACTGAGAAGCCCTTAGAGCCTCTCAAAGCAATTTTGAGTGACACAGGAACACTTAACGGCT
GACAACCGGCTGGTAACAGGATTAGCAGAGCGAGGTATGTAGGCGGTGCTACAGAGTTCTTGAAGTGGTG
GCCTAACTACGGCTACACTAGAAGAACAGTATTTGGTATCTGCGCTCTGCTGAAGCCAGTTACCTTCGGA
AAAAGAGTTGGTAGCTCTTGATCCGGCAAACAAACCACCGCTGGTAGCGGTGGTTTTTTTGTTTGCAAGC
AGCAGATTACGCGCAGAAAAAAAGGATCTCAAGAAGATCCTTTGATCTTTTCTACGGGGTCTGACGCTCA
GTGGAACGAAAACTCACGTTAAGGGATTTTGGTCATGAGATTATCAAAAAGGATCTTCACCTAGATCCTT
TTAAATTAAAAATGAAGTTTTAAATCAATCTAAAGTATATATGAGTAAACTTGGTCTGACAGTTACCAAT
GCTTAATCAGTGAGGCACCTATCTCAGCGATCTGTCTATTTCGTTCATCCATAGTTGCCTGACTCCCCGT
CGTGTAGATAACTACGATACGGGAGGGCTTACCATCTGGCCCCAGTGCTGCAATGATACCGCGAGACCCA
CGCTCACCGGCTCCAGATTTATCAGCAATAAACCAGCCAGCCGGAAGGGCCGAGCGCAGAAGTGGTCCTG
CAACTTTATCCGCCTCCATCCAGTCTATTAATTGTTGCCGGGAAGCTAGAGTAAGTAGTTCGCCAGTTAA
TAGTTTGCGCAACGTTGTTGCCATTGCTACAGGCATCGTGGTGTCACGCTCGTCGTTTGGTATGGCTTCA
TTCAGCTCCGGTTCCCAACGATCAAGGCGAGTTACATGATCCCCCATGTTGTGCAAAAAAGCGGTTAGCT
CCTTCGGTCCTCCGATCGTTGTCAGAAGTAAGTTGGCCGCAGTGTTATCACTCATGGTTATGGCAGCACT
GCATAATTCTCTTACTGTCATGCCATCCGTAAGATGCTTTTCTGTGACTGGTGAGTACTCAACCAAGTCA
TTCTGAGAATAGTGTATGCGGCGACCGAGTTGCTCTTGCCCGGCGTCAATACGGGATAATACCGCGCCAC
ATAGCAGAACTTTAAAAGTGCTCATCATTGGAAAACGTTCTTCGGGGCGAAAACTCTCAAGGATCTTACC
GCTGTTGAGATCCAGTTCGATGTAACCCACTCGTGCACCCAACTGATCTTCAGCATCTTTTACTTTCACC
AGCGTTTCTGGGTGAGCAAAAACAGGAAGGCAAAATGCCGCAAAAAAGGGAATAAGGGCGACACGGAAAT
GTTGAATACTCATACTCTTCCTTTTTCAATATTATTGAAGCATTTATCAGGGTTATTGTCTCATGAGCGG
ATACATATTTGAATGTATTTAGAAAAATAAACAAATAGGGGTTCCGCGTACATTTCCCCGAAAAGTGCCA
CCTGACGTCTAAGAAACCATTATTATCATGACATTAACCTATAAAAATAGGCGTATCACGAGGCCCTTTC
GTCTCGCGCGTTTCGGTGATGACGGTGAAAACCTCTGACACATGCAGCTCCCGGAGACGGTCACAGCTTG
TCTGTAAGCGGATGCCGGGAGCAGACAAGCCCGTCAGGGCGCGTCAGCGGGTGTTGGCGGGTGTCGGGGC
TGGCTTAACTATGCGGCATCAGAGCAGATTGTACTGAGAGTGCACCATATGCGGTGTGAAATACCGCACA
GATGCGTAAGGAGAAAATACCGCATCAGGCGCCATTCGCCATTCAGGCTGCGCAACTGTTGGGAAGGGCG
ATCGGTGCGGGCCTCTTCGCTATTACGCCAGCTAGAGGACCAGCCGCGTAACCTGGCAAAATCGGTTACG
GTTGAGTAATAAATGGATGCCCTGCGTAAGCGGGTGTAGGCGGACAATAAAGTCTTAAACTGAACAAAAT
AGATCTAAACTATGACAATAAAGTCTTAAACTAGACAGAATAGTTGTAAACTGAAATCAGTCCAGTTATG
CTGTGAAAAAGCATACTGGACTTTTGTTATGGCTAAAGCAAACTCTTCATTTTCTGAAGTGCAAATTGCC
CGTCGTATTAAAGAGGGGCGTGGGGTTCGAGGTCGACGGTATCGATAAGCTAGCTTAATTAGCTGAGCTT
GGACTCCTGTTGATAGATCCAGTAATGACCTCAGAACTCCATCTGGATTTGTTCAGAACGCTCGGTTGCC
GCCGGGCGTTTTTTATTGGTGAGAATCCAAGCTAGACTGCGATGAGTGGCAGGGCGGGGCGTAATTTTTT
TAAGGCAGTTATTGGTGCCCTTAAACGCCTGGGGTAATGACTCTCTAGCTTGAGGCATCAAATAAAACGA
AAGGCTCAGTCGAAAGACTGGGCCTTTCGTTTTATCTGTTGTTTGTCGGTGAACGCTCTCCTGAGTAGGA
CAAATCCGCCGCTAGGAGCTTGCGGCCCGGACGATATCATGCATGACGATCGAATTGGGGATCTTGAAGT
ACCTATTCCGAAGTTCCTATTCTCTAGAAAGTATAGGAACTTCAGAGCGCTTTTGAAGCTGATGTGCTTA
AAAACTTACTCAATGGAATTCTAGATCGAATTGGCCGCGGCGTTGTGACAATTTACCGAACAACTCCGCG
GCCGGGAAGCCGATCTCGGCTTGAACGAATTGTTAGGTGGCGGTACTTGGGTCGATATCAAAGTGCATCA
CTTCTTCCCGTATGCCCAACTTTGTATAGAGAGCCACTGCGGGATCGTCACCGTAATCTGCTTGCACGTA
GATCACATAAGCACCAAGCGCGTTGGCCTCATGCTTGAGGAGATTGATGAGCGCGGTGGCAATGCCCTGC
CTCCGGTGCTCGCCGGAGACTGCGAGATCATAGATATAGATCTCACTACGCGGCTGCTCAAACTTGGGCA
GAACGTAAGCCGCGAGAGCGCCAACAACCGCTTCTTGGTCGAAGGCAGCAAGCGCGATGAATGTCTTACT
ACGGAGCAAGTTCCCGAGGTAATCGGAGTCCGGCTGATGTTGGGAGTAGGTGGCTACGTCTCCGAACTCA
CGACCGAAAAGATCAAGAGCAGCCCGCATGGATTTGACTTGGTCAGGGCCGAGCCTACATGTGCGAATGA
TGCCCATACTTGAGCCACCTAACTTTGTTTTAGGGCGACTGCCCTGCTGCGTAACATCGTTGCTGCTGCG
TAACATCGTTGCTGCTCCATAACATCAAACATCGACCCACGGCGTAACGCGCTTGCTGCTTGGATGCCCG
AGGCATAGACTGTACAAAAAAACAGTCATAACAAGCCATGAAAACCGCCACTGCGCCGTTACCACCGCTG
CGTTCGGTCAAGGTTCTGGACCAGTTGCGTGAGCGCATACGCTACTTGCATTACAGTTTACGAACCGAAC
AGGCTTATGTCAATTCGATCCATTGCTGTTGACAAAGGGAATCAGGGGATCTTGAAGTTCCTATTCCGAA
GTTCCTATTCTCTAGAAAGTATAGGAACTTCAGAGCGCTTTTGAAGCTAATTCGGAGCTCACTAGTGGAT
CCCCCAATTCATCGATTTGACAATTAATCATCGGCTCGTATAATGTGTGGAGGATCCCTAGAAATAATTT
TGTTTAACTTTAAGAAGGAGATATACATAATGGTTGATACCTTATCAGGTTTATCAAGTGAGCAAGGTCA
GTCCGGTGATATGACAATTGAAGAAGATAGTGCTACCCATATTAAATTCTCAAAACGTGATGAGGACGGC
AAAGAGTTAGCTGGTGCAACTATGGAGTTGCGTGATTCATCTGGTAAAACTATTAGTACATGGATTTCAG
ATGGACAAGTGAAAGATTTCTACCTGTATCCAGGAAAATATACATTTGTCGAAACCGCAGCACCAGACGG
TTATGAGGTAGCAACTGCTATTACCTTTACAGTTAATGAGCAAGGTCAGGTTACTGTAAATGGCAAAGCA
ACTAAAGGTGACGCTCATATTGGATCCAGTGGTAGCATGGTGAGCGAGCTGATTAAGGAGAACATGCACA
TGAAGCTGTACATGGAGGGCACCGTGAACAACCACCACTTCAAGTGCACATCCGAGGGCGAAGGCAAGCC
CTACGAGGGCACCCAGACCATGAGAATCAAGGCGGTCGAGGGCGGCCCTCTCCCCTTCGCCTTCGACATC
CTGGCTACCAGCTTCATGTACGGCAGCAAAACCTTCATCAACCACACCCAGGGCATCCCCGACTTCTTTA
AGCAGTCCTTCCCCGAGGGCTTCACATGGGAGAGAGTCACCACATACGAAGACGGGGGCGTGCTGACCGC
TACCCAGGACACCAGCCTCCAGGACGGCTGCCTCATCTACAACGTCAAGATCAGAGGGGTGAACTTCCCA
TCCAACGGCCCTGTGATGCAGAAGAAAACACTCGGCTGGGAGGCCTCCACCGAGACCCTGTACCCCGCTG
ACGGCGGCCTGGAAGGCAGAGCCGACATGGCCCTGAAGCTCGTGGGCGGGGGCCACCTGATCTGCAACTT
GAAGACCACATACAGATCCAAGAAACCCGCTAAGAACCTCAAGATGCCCGGCGTCTACTATGTGGACAGA
AGACTGGAAAGAATCAAGGAGGCCGACAAAGAGACCTACGTCGAGCAGCACGAGGTGGCTGTGGCCAGAT
ACTGCGACCTCCCTAGCAAACTGGGGCACAGATGAGCGGCCGCACACATGGCATGGATGAGCTCTACAAA
TAATGAGCTAGCCCGCCTAATGAGCGGGCTTTTTTTTCTCGGCCTAGGGGCTGCAGGAATTCCTCGAGAA
GCTTGGGCCCGGTACCTCGCGAAGGCCTTGCAGGCCAACCAGATAAGTGAAATCTAGTTCCAAACTATTT
TGTCATTTTTAATTTTCGTATTAGCTTACGACGCTACACCCAGTTCCCATCTATTTTGTCACTCTTCCCT
AAATAATCCTTAAAAACTCCATTTCCACCCCTCCCAGTTCCCAACTATTTTGTCCGCCCACAGCGGGGCA
TTTTTCTTCCTGTTATGTTTGGGCGCTGCATTAATGAATCGGCCAACGCGCGGGGAGAGGCGGTTTGCGT
ATTGGGCGCTCTTCCGCTTCCTCGCTCACTGACCCGCTGCGCTCGGTCGTTCGGCTGCGGCGAGCGGTAT
CAGGGGATTCCTTAAGGTATACTTTCCGCTGCATAACCCTGCTTCGGGGTCATTATAGCGATTTTTTCGG
TATATCCATCCTTTTTCGCACGATATACAGGATTTTGCCAAAGGGTTCGTGTAGACTTTCCTTGGTGTAT
CCAACGGCGTCAGCCGGGCAGGATAGGTGAAGTAGGCCCACCCGCGAGCGGGTGTTCCTTCTTCACTGTC
